>Addgene plasmid #173631 | Lenti-sgCmtr2#1/Cre | addgene full sequence | sequence record 363645 | Addgene NGS Result
ACATATTTGAATGTATTTAGAAAAATAAACAAATAGGGGTTCCGCGCACATTTCCCCGAAAAGTGCCACC
TGACGTCGACGGATCGGGAGATCTCCCGATCCCCTATGGTGCACTCTCAGTACAATCTGCTCTGATGCCG
CATAGTTAAGCCAGTATCTGCTCCCTGCTTGTGTGTTGGAGGTCGCTGAGTAGTGCGCGAGCAAAATTTA
AGCTACAACAAGGCAAGGCTTGACCGACAATTGCATGAAGAATCTGCTTAGGGTTAGGCGTTTTGCGCTG
CTTCGCGATGTACGGGCCAGATATACGCGTTGACATTGATTATTGACTAGTTATTAATAGTAATCAATTA
CGGGGTCATTAGTTCATAGCCCATATATGGAGTTCCGCGTTACATAACTTACGGTAAATGGCCCGCCTGG
CTGACCGCCCAACGACCCCCGCCCATTGACGTCAATAATGACGTATGTTCCCATAGTAACGCCAATAGGG
ACTTTCCATTGACGTCAATGGGTGGAGTATTTACGGTAAACTGCCCACTTGGCAGTACATCAAGTGTATC
ATATGCCAAGTACGCCCCCTATTGACGTCAATGACGGTAAATGGCCCGCCTGGCATTATGCCCAGTACAT
GACCTTATGGGACTTTCCTACTTGGCAGTACATCTACGTATTAGTCATCGCTATTACCATGGTGATGCGG
TTTTGGCAGTACATCAATGGGCGTGGATAGCGGTTTGACTCACGGGGATTTCCAAGTCTCCACCCCATTG
ACGTCAATGGGAGTTTGTTTTGGCACCAAAATCAACGGGACTTTCCAAAATGTCGTAACAACTCCGCCCC
ATTGACGCAAATGGGCGGTAGGCGTGTACGGTGGGAGGTCTATATAAGCAGCGCGTTTTGCCTGTACTGG
GTCTCTCTGGTTAGACCAGATCTGAGCCTGGGAGCTCTCTGGCTAACTAGGGAACCCACTGCTTAAGCCT
CAATAAAGCTTGCCTTGAGTGCTTCAAGTAGTGTGTGCCCGTCTGTTGTGTGACTCTGGTAACTAGAGAT
CCCTCAGACCCTTTTAGTCAGTGTGGAAAATCTCTAGCAGTGGCGCCCGAACAGGGACTTGAAAGCGAAA
GGGAAACCAGAGGAGCTCTCTCGACGCAGGACTCGGCTTGCTGAAGCGCGCACGGCAAGAGGCGAGGGGC
GGCGACTGGTGAGTACGCCAAAAATTTTGACTAGCGGAGGCTAGAAGGAGAGAGATGGGTGCGAGAGCGT
CAGTATTAAGCGGGGGAGAATTAGATCGCGATGGGAAAAAATTCGGTTAAGGCCAGGGGGAAAGAAAAAA
TATAAATTAAAACATATAGTATGGGCAAGCAGGGAGCTAGAACGATTCGCAGTTAATCCTGGCCTGTTAG
AAACATCAGAAGGCTGTAGACAAATACTGGGACAGCTACAACCATCCCTTCAGACAGGATCAGAAGAACT
TAGATCATTATATAATACAGTAGCAACCCTCTATTGTGTGCATCAAAGGATAGAGATAAAAGACACCAAG
GAAGCTTTAGACAAGATAGAGGAAGAGCAAAACAAAAGTAAGACCACCGCACAGCAAGCGGCCGGCCGCT
GATCTTCAGACCTGGAGGAGGAGATATGAGGGACAATTGGAGAAGTGAATTATATAAATATAAAGTAGTA
AAAATTGAACCATTAGGAGTAGCACCCACCAAGGCAAAGAGAAGAGTGGTGCAGAGAGAAAAAAGAGCAG
TGGGAATAGGAGCTTTGTTCCTTGGGTTCTTGGGAGCAGCAGGAAGCACTATGGGCGCAGCGTCAATGAC
GCTGACGGTACAGGCCAGACAATTATTGTCTGGTATAGTGCAGCAGCAGAACAATTTGCTGAGGGCTATT
GAGGCGCAACAGCATCTGTTGCAACTCACAGTCTGGGGCATCAAGCAGCTCCAGGCAAGAATCCTGGCTG
TGGAAAGATACCTAAAGGATCAACAGCTCCTGGGGATTTGGGGTTGCTCTGGAAAACTCATTTGCACCAC
TGCTGTGCCTTGGAATGCTAGTTGGAGTAATAAATCTCTGGAACAGATTTGGAATCACACGACCTGGATG
GAGTGGGACAGAGAAATTAACAATTACACAAGCTTAATACACTCCTTAATTGAAGAATCGCAAAACCAGC
AAGAAAAGAATGAACAAGAATTATTGGAATTAGATAAATGGGCAAGTTTGTGGAATTGGTTTAACATAAC
AAATTGGCTGTGGTATATAAAATTATTCATAATGATAGTAGGAGGCTTGGTAGGTTTAAGAATAGTTTTT
GCTGTACTTTCTATAGTGAATAGAGTTAGGCAGGGATATTCACCATTATCGTTTCAGACCCACCTCCCAA
CCCCGAGGGGACCCGACAGGCCCGAAGGAATAGAAGAAGAAGGTGGAGAGAGAGACAGAGACAGATCCAT
TCGATTAGTGAACGGATCGGCACTGCGTGCGCCAATTCTGCAGACAAATGGCAGTATTCATCCACAATTT
TAAAAGAAAAGGGGGGATTGGGGGGTACAGTGCAGGGGAAAGAATAGTAGACATAATAGCAACAGACATA
CAAACTAAAGAATTACAAAAACAAATTACAAAAATTCAAAATTTTCGGGTTTATTACAGGGACAGCAGAG
ATCCAGTTTGGTTAGTACCGGGCCCGCTCTAGCCCTGCAGGAACTGTTTAAACTGTGAGGGCCTATTTCC
CATGATTCCTTCATATTTGCATATACGATACAAGGCTGTTAGAGAGATAATTGGAATTAATTTGACTGTA
AACACAAAGATATTAGTACAAAATACGTGACGTAGAAAGTAATAATTTCTTGGGTAGTTTGCAGTTTTAA
AATTATGTTTTAAAATGGACTATCATATGCTTACCGTAACTTGAAAGTATTTCGATTTCTTGGCTTTATA
TATCTTGTGGAAAGGACCAAACACCGCCCACAGGAGAAGCTCTCCGGTTTTAGAGCTAGAAATAGCAAGT
TAAAATAAGGCTAGTCCGTTATCAACTTGAAAAAGTGGCACCGAGTCGGTGCTTTTTTGTTTGGCGCGCC
TATGGCTTAATTAACATGGCGGCCGCATTCTACCGGGTAGGGGAGGCGCTTTTCCCAAGGCAGTCTGGAG
CATGCGCTTTAGCAGCCCCGCTGGGCACTTGGCGCTACACAAGTGGCCTCTGGCCTCGCACACATTCCAC
ATCCACCGGTAGGCGCCAACCGGCTCCGTTCTTTGGTGGCCCCTTCGCGCCACCTTCTACTCCTCCCCTA
GTCAGGAAGTTCCCCCCCGCCCCGCAGCTCGCGTCGTGCAGGACGTGACAAATGGAAGTAGCACGTCTCA
CTAGTCTCGTGCAGATGGACAGCACCGCTGAGCAATGGAAGCGGGTAGGCCTTTGGGGCAGCGGCCAATA
GCAGCTTTGCTCCTTCGCTTTCTGGGCTCAGAGGCTGGGAAGGGGTGGGTCCGGGGGCGGGCTCAGGGGC
GGGGCGGGCGCCCGAAGGTCCTCCGGAGGCCCGGCATTCTGCACGCTTCAAAAGCGCACGTCTGCCGCGC
TGTTCTCCTCTTCCTCATCTCCGGGACCCGGGATGCCCAAGAAGAAGAGGAAGGTGTCCAATTTACTGAC
CGTACACCAAAATTTGCCTGCATTACCGGTCGATGCAACGAGTGATGAGGTTCGCAAGAACCTGATGGAC
ATGTTCAGGGATCGCCAGGCGTTTTCTGAGCATACCTGGAAAATGCTTCTGTCCGTTTGCCGGTCGTGGG
CGGCATGGTGCAAGTTGAATAACCGGAAATGGTTTCCCGCAGAACCTGAAGATGTTCGCGATTATCTTCT
ATATCTTCAGGCGCGCGGTCTGGCAGTAAAAACTATCCAGCAACATTTGGGCCAGCTAAACATGCTTCAT
CGTCGGTCCGGGCTGCCACGACCAAGTGACAGCAATGCTGTTTCACTGGTTATGCGGCGGATCCGAAAAG
AAAACGTTGATGCCGGTGAACGTGCAAAACAGGCTCTAGCGTTCGAACGCACTGATTTCGACCAGGTTCG
TTCACTCATGGAAAATAGCGATCGCTGCCAGGATATACGTAATCTGGCATTTCTGGGGATTGCTTATAAC
ACCCTGTTACGTATAGCCGAAATTGCCAGGATCAGGGTTAAAGATATCTCACGTACTGACGGTGGGAGAA
TGTTAATCCATATTGGCAGAACGAAAACGCTGGTTAGCACCGCAGGTGTAGAGAAGGCACTTAGCCTGGG
GGTAACTAAACTGGTCGAGCGATGGATTTCCGTCTCTGGTGTAGCTGATGATCCGAATAACTACCTGTTT
TGCCGGGTCAGAAAAAATGGTGTTGCCGCGCCATCTGCCACCAGCCAGCTATCAACTCGCGCCCTGGAAG
GGATTTTTGAAGCAACTCATCGATTGATTTACGGCGCTAAGGATGACTCTGGTCAGAGATACCTGGCCTG
GTCTGGACACAGTGCCCGTGTCGGAGCCGCGCGAGATATGGCCCGCGCTGGAGTTTCAATACCGGAGATC
ATGCAAGCTGGTGGCTGGACCAATGTAAATATTGTCATGAACTATATCCGTAACCTGGATAGTGAAACAG
GGGCAATGGTGCGCCTGCTGGAAGATGGCGATTAGCCATGTTTAAGGGTTCCGGTTCCACTAGGTACAAT
TCGATATCAAGCTTATCGATAATCAACCTCTGGATTACAAAATTTGTGAAAGATTGACTGGTATTCTTAA
CTATGTTGCTCCTTTTACGCTATGTGGATACGCTGCTTTAATGCCTTTGTATCATGCTATTGCTTCCCGT
ATGGCTTTCATTTTCTCCTCCTTGTATAAATCCTGGTTGCTGTCTCTTTATGAGGAGTTGTGGCCCGTTG
TCAGGCAACGTGGCGTGGTGTGCACTGTGTTTGCTGACGCAACCCCCACTGGTTGGGGCATTGCCACCAC
CTGTCAGCTCCTTTCCGGGACTTTCGCTTTCCCCCTCCCTATTGCCACGGCGGAACTCATCGCCGCCTGC
CTTGCCCGCTGCTGGACAGGGGCTCGGCTGTTGGGCACTGACAATTCCGTGGTGTTGTCGGGGAAATCAT
CGTCCTTTCCTTGGCTGCTCGCCTGTGTTGCCACCTGGATTCTGCGCGGGACGTCCTTCTGCTACGTCCC
TTCGGCCCTCAATCCAGCGGACCTTCCTTCCCGCGGCCTGCTGCCGGCTCTGCGGCCTCTTCCGCGTCTT
CGCCTTCGCCCTCAGACGAGTCGGATCTCCCTTTGGGCCGCCTCCCCGCATCGATACCGTCGACCTCGAT
CGAGACCTAGAAAAACATGGAGCAATCACAAGTAGCAATACAGCAGCTACCAATGCTGATTGTGCCTGGC
TAGAAGCACAAGAGGAGGAGGAGGTGGGTTTTCCAGTCACACCTCAGGTACCTTTAAGACCAATGACTTA
CAAGGCAGCTGTAGATCTTAGCCACTTTTTAAAAGAAAAGGGGGGACTGGAAGGGCTAATTCACTCCCAA
CGAAGACAAGATATCCTTGATCTGTGGATCTACCACACACAAGGCTACTTCCCTGATTGGCAGAACTACA
CACCAGGGCCAGGGATCAGATATCCACTGACCTTTGGATGGTGCTACAAGCTAGTACCAGTTGAGCAAGA
GAAGGTAGAAGAAGCCAATGAAGGAGAGAACACCCGCTTGTTACACCCTGTGAGCCTGCATGGGATGGAT
GACCCGGAGAGAGAAGTATTAGAGTGGAGGTTTGACAGCCGCCTAGCATTTCATCACATGGCCCGAGAGC
TGCATCCGGACTGTACTGGGTCTCTCTGGTTAGACCAGATCTGAGCCTGGGAGCTCTCTGGCTAACTAGG
GAACCCACTGCTTAAGCCTCAATAAAGCTTGCCTTGAGTGCTTCAAGTAGTGTGTGCCCGTCTGTTGTGT
GACTCTGGTAACTAGAGATCCCTCAGACCCTTTTAGTCAGTGTGGAAAATCTCTAGCAGCATGTGAGCAA
AAGGCCAGCAAAAGGCCAGGAACCGTAAAAAGGCCGCGTTGCTGGCGTTTTTCCATAGGCTCCGCCCCCC
TGACGAGCATCACAAAAATCGACGCTCAAGTCAGAGGTGGCGAAACCCGACAGGACTATAAAGATACCAG
GCGTTTCCCCCTGGAAGCTCCCTCGTGCGCTCTCCTGTTCCGACCCTGCCGCTTACCGGATACCTGTCCG
CCTTTCTCCCTTCGGGAAGCGTGGCGCTTTCTCATAGCTCACGCTGTAGGTATCTCAGTTCGGTGTAGGT
CGTTCGCTCCAAGCTGGGCTGTGTGCACGAACCCCCCGTTCAGCCCGACCGCTGCGCCTTATCCGGTAAC
TATCGTCTTGAGTCCAACCCGGTAAGACACGACTTATCGCCACTGGCAGCAGCCACTGGTAACAGGATTA
GCAGAGCGAGGTATGTAGGCGGTGCTACAGAGTTCTTGAAGTGGTGGCCTAACTACGGCTACACTAGAAG
AACAGTATTTGGTATCTGCGCTCTGCTGAAGCCAGTTACCTTCGGAAAAAGAGTTGGTAGCTCTTGATCC
GGCAAACAAACCACCGCTGGTAGCGGTGGTTTTTTTGTTTGCAAGCAGCAGATTACGCGCAGAAAAAAAG
GATCTCAAGAAGATCCTTTGATCTTTTCTACGGGGTCTGACGCTCAGTGGAACGAAAACTCACGTTAAGG
GATTTTGGTCATGAGATTATCAAAAAGGATCTTCACCTAGATCCTTTTAAATTAAAAATGAAGTTTTAAA
TCAATCTAAAGTATATATGAGTAAACTTGGTCTGACAGTTACCAATGCTTAATCAGTGAGGCACCTATCT
CAGCGATCTGTCTATTTCGTTCATCCATAGTTGCCTGACTCCCCGTCGTGTAGATAACTACGATACGGGA
GGGCTTACCATCTGGCCCCAGTGCTGCAATGATACCGCGAGACCCACGCTCACCGGCTCCAGATTTATCA
GCAATAAACCAGCCAGCCGGAAGGGCCGAGCGCAGAAGTGGTCCTGCAACTTTATCCGCCTCCATCCAGT
CTATTAATTGTTGCCGGGAAGCTAGAGTAAGTAGTTCGCCAGTTAATAGTTTGCGCAACGTTGTTGCCAT
TGCTACAGGCATCGTGGTGTCACGCTCGTCGTTTGGTATGGCTTCATTCAGCTCCGGTTCCCAACGATCA
AGGCGAGTTACATGATCCCCCATGTTGTGCAAAAAAGCGGTTAGCTCCTTCGGTCCTCCGATCGTTGTCA
GAAGTAAGTTGGCCGCAGTGTTATCACTCATGGTTATGGCAGCACTGCATAATTCTCTTACTGTCATGCC
ATCCGTAAGATGCTTTTCTGTGACTGGTGAGTACTCAACCAAGTCATTCTGAGAATAGTGTATGCGGCGA
CCGAGTTGCTCTTGCCCGGCGTCAATACGGGATAATACCGCGCCACATAGCAGAACTTTAAAAGTGCTCA
TCATTGGAAAACGTTCTTCGGGGCGAAAACTCTCAAGGATCTTACCGCTGTTGAGATCCAGTTCGATGTA
ACCCACTCGTGCACCCAACTGATCTTCAGCATCTTTTACTTTCACCAGCGTTTCTGGGTGAGCAAAAACA
GGAAGGCAAAATGCCGCAAAAAAGGGAATAAGGGCGACACGGAAATGTTGAATACTCATACTCTTCCTTT
TTCAATATTATTGAAGCATTTATCAGGGTTATTGTCTCATGAGCGGAT
Features (pLannotate 1.2.2; 21 found; start..end, strand, type, name):
    105..157     -  misc_feature   bom (fragment): basis of mobility region from pBR322
    312..691     +  enhancer       CMV enhancer: human cytomegalovirus immediate early enhancer
    692..891     +  promoter       CMV promoter: human cytomegalovirus (CMV) immediate early promoter
    909..1089    +  LTR            5' LTR (truncated): truncated 5' long terminal repeat (LTR) from HIV-1
   1136..1261    +  misc_feature   HIV-1 Ψ: packaging signal of human immunodeficiency virus type 1
   1245..1583    +  CDS            HIV-1 gag (fragment): gag protein from human immunodeficiency virus 1; gag
   1758..1991    +  misc_feature   RRE: The Rev response element (RRE) of HIV-1 allows for Rev-dependent mRNA export from the nucleus to the cytoplasm.
   2368..2468    +  CDS            Rev (fragment): human immunodeficiency virus 1 (HIV-1) Rev protein; rev; enhances nuclear export of unspliced and incompletely spliced viral mRNAs
   2518..2635    +  misc_feature   cPPT/CTS: central polypurine tract and central termination sequence of HIV-1
   2717..2957    +  promoter       U6 promoter: RNA polymerase III promoter for human U6 snRNA
   2987..3062    +  misc_RNA       gRNA scaffold: guide RNA scaffold for the Streptococcus pyogenes CRISPR/Cas9 system
   3115..3595    +  promoter       PGK promoter: mouse phosphoglycerate kinase 1 promoter
   3625..4655    +  CDS            Cre (fragment): site-specific recombinase Cre is a site-specific recombinase from bacteriophage P1. Recombination occurs at loxP sequences.
   4688..4711    +  misc_feature   MCS (fragment): pBluescript multiple cloning site
   4711..5299    +  misc_feature   WPRE: woodchuck hepatitis virus posttranscriptional regulatory element
   5300..5319    +  misc_feature   MCS (fragment): pBluescript multiple cloning site
   5321..5821    +  CDS            nef (fragment): NEF_HV1LA - Experimental evidence at protein level: Swiss-Prot protein existence level 1. Extracellular Nef protein targets CD4(+) T-lymphocytes for apoptosis by interacting with CXCR4 surface receptors. From Human immunodeficiency virus type 1 group M subtype B (isolate Lai) (HIV-1).
   5828..6008    +  LTR            5' LTR (truncated): truncated 5' long terminal repeat (LTR) from HIV-1
   6070..6658    -  rep_origin     ori: high-copy-number ColE1/pMB1/pBR322/pUC origin of replication
   6829..7689    -  CDS            AmpR: β-lactamase; bla; confers resistance to ampicillin, carbenicillin, and related antibiotics
   7690..46      -  promoter       AmpR promoter (across the origin): bla
