[The description below was written by a language model from this plasmid's Addgene catalogue record and pLannotate feature annotations shown in this document.]
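Description:
Lenti-sgCmtr2#1/Cre is a lentiviral CRISPR/Cre vector built on the pLL3.3 backbone that delivers a single guide RNA against mouse Cmtr2 (listed under the Entrez symbol Ftsjd1) together with Cre recombinase. The 7.7 kb plasmid is propagated in bacteria at high copy from a ColE1/pUC-type origin and selected with ampicillin through the β-lactamase gene. The record lists a recombination-deficient growth strain, a common choice for plasmids carrying repeated LTR sequences.

The viral genome is transcribed in packaging cells from a CMV enhancer/promoter fused to a truncated HIV-1 5' LTR. It carries the Ψ packaging signal with adjoining gag sequence, the Rev response element for nuclear export of the unspliced RNA, and the cPPT/CTS, which aids nuclear import of the reverse-transcribed genome. Two expression units lie between the LTRs. In the first, a human U6 RNA polymerase III promoter drives the Cmtr2 spacer joined to the Streptococcus pyogenes Cas9 guide scaffold. In the second, the mouse PGK promoter drives Cre, followed by a WPRE to enhance transcript stability and expression. A nef fragment and a second truncated LTR close the cassette.

No Cas9 is annotated on the vector, so the nuclease must be supplied by the target cells or animal. This fits a design in which Cre activates loxP-controlled alleles in transduced cells while the guide directs disruption of Cmtr2 in those same cells. The associated publication concerns functional analysis of tumour suppressors in oncogenic KRAS-driven lung cancer, which is consistent with this use. The cloning sites used to insert the guide are not recorded.
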