Addgene plasmid #173631: Lenti-sgCmtr2#1/Cre
Purpose: Expresses a Cmtr2-targeting gRNA and Cre-recombinase
Depositing lab: Charles Swanton. Depositing organization: University College London. Publication: A functional taxonomy of tumor suppression in oncogenic KRAS-driven lung cancer. Cai H, Chew SK, Li C, Tsai MK, Andrejka L, Murray CW, Hughes NW, Shuldiner EG, Ashkin EL, Tang R, Hung KL, Chen LC, Lee SYC, Yousefi M, Lin WY, Kunder CA, Cong L, McFarland CD, Petrov DA, Swanton C, Winslow MM. Cancer Discov. 2021 Feb 19. pii: 2159-8290.CD-20-1325. doi: 10.1158/2159-8290.CD-20-1325. PubMed 33608386.
Backbone
  Vector backbone: pLL3.3
  Vector type: Lentiviral, Cre/Lox, CRISPR
Growth in bacteria
  Bacterial resistance: Ampicillin, 100 μg/mL
  Growth temperature: 37°C
  Growth strain: NEB Stable
  Copy number: High Copy
Gene/Insert
  Gene/Insert name: gRNA targeting Cmtr2
  gRNA/shRNA sequence: CCCACAGGAGAAGCTCTCCG
  Species: M. musculus (mouse)
  Entrez Gene: Ftsjd1 (a.k.a. AU022703, MGC38131, C730036L12Rik)
  Cloning method: Restriction Enzyme; 5′ cloning site unknown (unknown if destroyed); 3′ cloning site unknown (unknown if destroyed)
Terms and licenses: Academic/Nonprofit Terms; Industry Terms: Not Available to Industry
How to cite: Lenti-sgCmtr2#1/Cre was a gift from Charles Swanton (Addgene plasmid # 173631 ; http://n2t.net/addgene:173631 ; RRID:Addgene_173631)
